Addgene plasmid #24533: pBabe-Ypet-PBD
Depositing lab: Klaus Hahn. Depositing organization: University of North Carolina at Chapel Hill. Publication: Coordination of Rho GTPase activities during cell protrusion. Machacek M, Hodgson L, Welch C, Elliott H, Pertz O, Nalbant P, Abell A, Johnson GL, Hahn KM, Danuser G. Nature. 2009 Sep 3. 461(7260):99-103. 10.1038/nature08242 PubMed 19693013.
Backbone
  Vector backbone: pBabe-sin-tet-CMV-puro
  Backbone size w/o insert (bp): 5200
  Vector type: Mammalian Expression, Retroviral
  Selectable markers: Puromycin
Growth in bacteria
  Bacterial resistance: Ampicillin, 100 μg/mL
  Growth temperature: 37°C
  Growth strain: DH5alpha
  Copy number: High Copy
Gene/Insert
  Gene/Insert name: PAK binding domain
  Species: H. sapiens (human)
  Insert size (bp): 300
  Entrez Gene: PAK1 (a.k.a. IDDMSSD, PAKalpha, alpha-PAK, p65-PAK)
  Tag / fusion protein: Ypet (N terminal on insert)
  Cloning method: Restriction Enzyme; 5′ cloning site HpaI (destroyed during cloning); 3′ cloning site HpaI (destroyed during cloning)
  Sequencing primers: 5′ pBabe 5'
Terms and licenses: Academic/Nonprofit Terms; Industry Terms: Not Available to Industry
Depositor comments: Protocols for production and use of Hahn lab biosensors and photoactivatable proteins can be found on their web page, at the URL below. If you have suggestions for the protocols or have any questions, please feel free to contact the Hahn lab. Good luck with your experiments! Hahn lab biosensor protocol: http://www.hahnlab.com/tools/index.html
How to cite: pBabe-Ypet-PBD was a gift from Klaus Hahn (Addgene plasmid # 24533 ; http://n2t.net/addgene:24533 ; RRID:Addgene_24533)
