[The description below was written by a language model from this plasmid's Addgene catalogue record.]
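Description:
pBabe-Ypet-PBD is a retroviral mammalian expression plasmid built on the pBabe-sin-tet-CMV-puro backbone (about 5.2 kb without insert). The backbone name suggests a self-inactivating pBabe-type retroviral vector with a tetracycline-regulated CMV-based promoter driving the insert, but no feature table is provided, so the exact promoter arrangement, LTR structure and packaging elements cannot be confirmed from the record. The plasmid is maintained in E. coli as a high-copy construct under ampicillin selection, and transduced or transfected mammalian cells can be selected with puromycin.

The payload is a roughly 300 bp fragment of human PAK1 encoding the PAK binding domain (PBD), fused at its N terminus to the yellow fluorescent protein YPet. The insert was placed into an HpaI site, which was destroyed at both junctions during cloning. The PAK1 PBD is widely used as an affinity reagent because it binds selectively to the active, GTP-loaded forms of Rac and Cdc42. A YPet-tagged PBD is therefore suited to serve as the fluorescent effector half of a biosensor, for example as a FRET acceptor paired with a separately expressed GTPase carrying a cyan donor, although the record does not name the partner construct.

The depositor comments describe the plasmid as part of a collection of biosensors, and the associated study concerns the coordination of Rho GTPase activities during cell protrusion. This is consistent with its use in live-cell imaging of the spatial and temporal pattern of GTPase activation. Retroviral delivery with puromycin selection allows stable cell populations expressing the sensor component to be established.
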