>Addgene plasmid #24533 | pBabe-Ypet-PBD | depositor partial sequence | sequence record 11431 | Author sequence
CAGAGCTCGTTTAGTGAACCGTCAGATCGCCTGGAGACGCCATCCACGCTGTTTTGACCTCCATAGAAGA
CACCGGGACCGATCCAGCCTCCGCGGCCCCAGATCCGTAAAGTGAATTCTAGCACCATGGTGAGCAAGGG
CGAAGAGCTGTTCACCGGCGTGGTGCCCATCCTGGTGGAGCTGGACGGCGACGTGAACGGCCACAAGTTC
AGCGTGAGCGGCGAGGGCGAGGGCGACGCCACCTACGGCAAGCTGACCCTGAAGCTGCTGTGCACCACCG
GCAAGCTGCCCGTGCCCTGGCCCACCCTGGTGACCACCCTGGGCTACGGCGTGCAGTGCTTCGCCCGGTA
CCCCGACCACATGAAGCAGCACGACTTCTTCAAGAGCGCCATGCCCGAGGGCTACGTGCAGGAGCGGACC
ATCTTCTTCAAGGACGACGGCAACTACAAGACCCGGGCCGAGGTGAAGTTCGAGGGCGACACCCTGGTGA
ACCGGATCGAGCTGAAGGGCATCGACTTCAAGGAGGACGGCAACATCCTGGGCCACAAGCTGGAGTACAA
CTACAACAGCCACAACGTGTACATCACCGCCGACAAGCAGAAGAACGGCATCAAGGCCAACTTCAAGATC
CGGCACAACATCGAGGACGGCGGCGTGCAGCTGGCCGACCACTACCAGCAGAACACCCCCATCGGCGACG
GCCCCGTGCTGCTGCCCGACAACCACTACCTGAGCTACCAGAGCGCCCTGTTCAAGGACCCCAACGAGAA
GCGGGACCACATGGTGCTGCTGGAGTTCCTGACCGCCGCCGGCATCACCGAGGGCATGGACGAGCTGTAC
AAGTCCGGACTCAGATCTGAGCTCGGATCCATTTTACCTGGAGATAAAACAAATAAAAAGAAAGAGAAAG
AGCGGCCAGAGATTTCTCTCCCTTCAGATTTTGAACACACAATTCATGTCGGTTTTGATGCTGTCACAGG
GGAGTTTACGGGAATGCCAGAGCAGTGGGCCCGCTTGCTTCAGACATCAAATATCACTAAGTCGGAGCAG
AAGAAAAACCCGCAGGCTGTTCTGGATGTGTTGGAGTTTTACAACTCGAAGAAGACATCCAACAGCCAGA
AATGAATTAATTCGTTAACGCATGCCTCGAGTGTGGAATTGTGAGCGGATAACAATTTGTCGAGGGCCCC
TGCAGGTCAATTCTACCGGGTAGGGGAGGCGCTTTTCCCAAGGCAGTCTGGAGCATGCGCTTTAGCAGCC
CCGCTGGGCACTTGGCGCTACACAAGTGGCCTCTGGCCTCGCACACATTCCACATCCACCGGTAGGCGCC
AACCGGCTCCGTTCTTTGGTGGCCCCTTCGCGCCACCTTCTACTCCTCCCCTAGTCAGGAAGTTCCCCCC
CGCCCCGCAGCTCGCGTCGTGCAGGACGTGACAAATGGAAGTAGCACGTCTCACTAGTCTCGTGCAGATG
GACAGCACCGCTGAGCAATGGAAAGCGGGTAGGCCTTTGGGGCAGCGGCCAATAGCAGCTTTGCTCCTTC
GCTTTCTGGGCTCA
