>Addgene plasmid #24533 | pBabe-Ypet-PBD | addgene partial sequence | sequence record 30481 | 24533 with pBabe-5
CGAGGCCCTTTCGTCGTCGAGTTTACCACTCCCTATCAGTGATAGAGAAAAGTGAAAGTCGAGTTTACCA
CTCCCTATCAGTGATAGAGAAAAGTGAAAGTCGAGTTTACCACTCCCTATCAGTGATAGAGAAAAGTGAA
AGTCGAGTTTACCACTCCCTATCAGTGATAGAGAAAAGTGAAAGTCGAGTTTACCACTCCCTATCAGTGA
TAGAGAAAAGTGAAAGTCGAGTTTACCACTCCCTATCAGTGATAGAGAAAAGTGAAAGTCGAGTTTACCA
CTCCCTATCAGTGATAGAGAAAAGTGAAAGTCGAGCTCGGTACCCGGGTCGAGGTAGGCGTGTACGGTGG
GAGGCCTATATAAGCAGAGCTCGTTTAGTGAACCGTCAGATCGCCTGGAGACGCCATCCACGCTGTTTTG
ACCTCCATAGAAGACACCGGGACCGATCCAGCCTCCGCGGCCCCAGATCCGTAAAGTGAATTCTAGCACC
ATGGTGAGCAAGGGCGAAGAGCTGTTCACCGGCGTGGTGCCCATCCTGGTGGAGCTGGACGGCGACGTGA
ACGGCCACAAGTTCAGCGTGAGCGGCGAGGGCGAGGGCGACGCCACCTACGGCAAGCTGACCCTGAAGCT
GCTGTGCACCACCGGCAAGCTGCCCGTGCCCTGGCCCACCCTGGTGACCACCCTGGGCTACGGCGGTGC
